>Addgene plasmid #199176 | pGBT9-GGA3-GAE | addgene full sequence | sequence record 389855 | Addgene NGS Result
CAACTTCTTTTCTTTTTTTTTCTTTTCTCTCTCCCCCGTTGTTGTCTCACCATATCCGCAATGACAAAAA
AATGATGGAAGACACTAAAGGAAAAAATTAACGACAAAGACAGCACCAACAGATGTCGTTGTTCCAGAGC
TGATGAGGGGTATCTCGAAGCACACGAAACTTTTTCCTTCCTTCATTCACGCACACTACTCTCTAATGAG
CAACGGTATACGGCCTTCCTTCCAGTTACTTGAATTTGAAATAAAAAAAAGTTTGCTGTCTTGCTATCAA
GTATAAATAGACCTGCAATTATTAATCTTTTGTTTCCTCGTCATTGTTCTCGTTCCCTTTCTTCCTTGTT
TCTTTTTCTGCACAATATTTCAAGCTATACCAAGCATACAATCAACTCCAAGCTTGAAGCAAGCCTCCTG
AAAGATGAAGCTACTGTCTTCTATCGAACAAGCATGCGATATTTGCCGACTTAAAAAGCTCAAGTGCTCC
AAAGAAAAACCGAAGTGCGCCAAGTGTCTGAAGAACAACTGGGAGTGTCGCTACTCTCCCAAAACCAAAA
GGTCTCCGCTGACTAGGGCACATCTGACAGAAGTGGAATCAAGGCTAGAAAGACTGGAACAGCTATTTCT
ACTGATTTTTCCTCGAGAAGACCTTGACATGATTTTGAAAATGGATTCTTTACAGGATATAAAAGCATTG
TTAACAGGATTATTTGTACAAGATAATGTGAATAAAGATGCCGTCACAGATAGATTGGCTTCAGTGGAGA
CTGATATGCCTCTAACATTGAGACAGCATAGAATAAGTGCGACATCATCATCGGAAGAGAGTAGTAACAA
AGGTCAAAGACAGTTGACTGTATCGCCGGAATTCCCAAAAGTTGAGCCCGCAGTCCCTGGGCACCATGGC
TTGGCGTTGGGCAACAGCGCGCTGCACCACCTGGATGCCCTCGATCAGCTTCTAGAAGAGGCCAAAGTGA
CCTCGGGCTTGGTGAAACCCACTACCTCCCCTCTCATCCCCACCACCACCCCAGCCAGGCCCCTCCTGCC
CTTCTCCACGGGGCCCGGCAGCCCGCTCTTCCAGCCACTGAGTTTCCAGTCCCAGGGCAGCCCCCCGAAG
GGGCCTGAGCTCTCCCTGGCCAGCATCCACGTGCCCCTGGAATCGATCAAGCCTAGCAGTGCCCTTCCTG
TGACAGCCTACGATAAAAACGGCTTCCGCATCCTCTTCCACTTTGCCAAGGAGTGTCCCCCAGGACGACC
TGACGTGCTGGTGGTGGTGGTGTCCATGCTGAACACGGCTCCCTTACCTGTCAAGAGCATCGTGCTGCAG
GCTGCAGTGCCCAAGTCAATGAAAGTGAAGTTGCAGCCACCTTCTGGGACAGAACTCTCTCCATTTAGCC
CCATCCAGCCACCTGCAGCCATCACCCAGGTCATGTTGCTGGCCAATCCACTGAAGGAGAAGGTGCGGCT
TCGGTATAAGCTGACCTTCGCCCTGGGGGAGCAGCTGAGCACAGAGGTGGGCGAGGTGGACCAGTTCCCT
CCTGTGGAACAGTGGGGGAACCTATGAAGATCCGTCGACCTGCAGCCAAGCTAATTCCGGGCGAATTTCT
TATGATTTATGATTTTTATTATTAAATAAGTTATAAAAAAAATAAGTGTATACAAATTTTAAAGTGACTC
TTAGGTTTTAAAACGAAAATTCTTATTCTTGAGTAACTCTTTCCTGTAGGTCAGGTTGCTTTCTCAGGTA
TAGCATGAGGTCGCTCTTATTGACCACACCTCTACCGGCATGCCGGCAAGTGCACAAACAATACTTAAAT
AAATACTACTCAGTAATAACCTATTTCTTAGCATTTTTGACGAAATTTGCTATTTTGTTAGAGTCTTTTA
CACCATTTGTCTCCACACCTCCGCTTACATCAACACCAATAACGCCATTTAATCTAAGCGCATCACCAAC
ATTTTCTGGCGTCAGTCCACCAGCTAACATAAAATGTAAGCTTTCGGGGCTCTCTTGCCTTCCAACCCAG
TCAGAAATCGAGTTCCAATCCAAAAGTTCACCTGTCCCACCTGCTTCTGAATCAAACAAGGGAATAAACG
AATGAGGTTTCTGTGAAGCTGCACTGAGTAGTATGTTGCAGTCTTTTGGAAATACGAGTCTTTTAATAAC
TGGCAAACCGAGGAACTCTTGGTATTCTTGCCACGACTCATCTCCATGCAGTTGGACGATATCAATGCCG
TAATCATTGACCAGAGCCAAAACATCCTCCTTAGGTTGATTACGAAACACGCCAACCAAGTATTTCGGAG
TGCCTGAACTATTTTTATATGCTTTTACAAGACTTGAAATTTTCCTTGCAATAACCGGGTCAATTGTTCT
CTTTCTATTGGGCACACATATAATACCCAGCAAGTCAGCATCGGAATCTAGAGCACATTCTGCGGCCTCT
GTGCTCTGCAAGCCGCAAACTTTCACCAATGGACCAGAACTACCTGTGAAATTAATAACAGACATACTCC
AAGCTGCCTTTGTGTGCTTAATCACGTATACTCACGTGCTCAATAGTCACCAATGCCCTCCCTCTTGGCC
CTCTCCTTTTCTTTTTTCGACCGAATTAATTCGTAATCATGTCATAGCTGTTTCCTGTGTGAAATTGTTA
TCCGCTCACAATTCCACACAACATACGAGCCGGAAGCATAAAGTGTAAAGCCTGGGGTGCCTAATGAGTG
AGCTAACTCACATTAATTGCGTTGCGCTCACTGCCCGCTTTCCAGTCGGGAAACCTGTCGTGCCAGCTGC
ATTAATGAATCGGCCAACGCGCGGGGAGAGGCGGTTTGCGTATTGGGCGCTCTTCCGCTTCCTCGCTCAC
TGACTCGCTGCGCTCGGTCGTTCGGCTGCGGCGAGCGGTATCAGCTCACTCAAAGGCGGTAATACGGTTA
TCCACAGAATCAGGGGATAACGCAGGAAAGAACATGTGAGCAAAAGGCCAGCAAAAGGCCAGGAACCGTA
AAAAGGCCGCGTTGCTGGCGTTTTTCCATAGGCTCCGCCCCCCTGACGAGCATCACAAAAATCGACGCTC
AAGTCAGAGGTGGCGAAACCCGACAGGACTATAAAGATACCAGGCGTTTCCCCCTGGAAGCTCCCTCGTG
CGCTCTCCTGTTCCGACCCTGCCGCTTACCGGATACCTGTCCGCCTTTCTCCCTTCGGGAAGCGTGGCGC
TTTCTCATAGCTCACGCTGTAGGTATCTCAGTTCGGTGTAGGTCGTTCGCTCCAAGCTGGGCTGTGTGCA
CGAACCCCCCGTTCAGCCCGACCGCTGCGCCTTATCCGGTAACTATCGTCTTGAGTCCAACCCGGTAAGA
CACGACTTATCGCCACTGGCAGCAGCCACTGGTAACAGGATTAGCAGAGCGAGGTATGTAGGCGGTGCTA
CAGAGTTCTTGAAGTGGTGGCCTAACTACGGCTACACTAGAAGAACAGTATTTGGTATCTGCGCTCTGCT
GAAGCCAGTTACCTTCGGAAAAAGAGTTGGTAGCTCTTGATCCGGCAAACAAACCACCGCTGGTAGCGGT
GGTTTTTTTGTTTGCAAGCAGCAGATTACGCGCAGAAAAAAAGGATCTCAAGAAGATCCTTTGATCTTTT
CTACGGGGTCTGACGCTCAGTGGAACGAAAACTCACGTTAAGGGATTTTGGTCATGAGATTATCAAAAAG
GATCTTCACCTAGATCCTTTTAAATTAAAAATGAAGTTTTAAATCAATCTAAAGTATATATGAGTAAACT
TGGTCTGACAGTTACCAATGCTTAATCAGTGAGGCACCTATCTCAGCGATCTGTCTATTTCGTTCATCCA
TAGTTGCCTGACTCCCCGTCGTGTAGATAACTACGATACGGGAGGGCTTACCATCTGGCCCCAGTGCTGC
AATGATACCGCGAGACCCACGCTCACCGGCTCCAGATTTATCAGCAATAAACCAGCCAGCCGGAAGGGCC
GAGCGCAGAAGTGGTCCTGCAACTTTATCCGCCTCCATCCAGTCTATTAATTGTTGCCGGGAAGCTAGAG
TAAGTAGTTCGCCAGTTAATAGTTTGCGCAACGTTGTTGCCATTGCTACAGGCATCGTGGTGTCACGCTC
GTCGTTTGGTATGGCTTCATTCAGCTCCGGTTCCCAACGATCAAGGCGAGTTACATGATCCCCCATGTTG
TGCAAAAAAGCGGTTAGCTCCTTCGGTCCTCCGATCGTTGTCAGAAGTAAGTTGGCCGCAGTGTTATCAC
TCATGGTTATGGCAGCACTGCATAATTCTCTTACTGTCATGCCATCCGTAAGATGCTTTTCTGTGACTGG
TGAGTACTCAACCAAGTCATTCTGAGAATAGTGTATGCGGCGACCGAGTTGCTCTTGCCCGGCGTCAATA
CGGGATAATACCGCGCCACATAGCAGAACTTTAAAAGTGCTCATCATTGGAAAACGTTCTTCGGGGCGAA
AACTCTCAAGGATCTTACCGCTGTTGAGATCCAGTTCGATGTAACCCACTCGTGCACCCAACTGATCTTC
AGCATCTTTTACTTTCACCAGCGTTTCTGGGTGAGCAAAAACAGGAAGGCAAAATGCCGCAAAAAAGGGA
ATAAGGGCGACACGGAAATGTTGAATACTCATACTCTTCCTTTTTCAATATTATTGAAGCATTTATCAGG
GTTATTGTCTCATGAGCGGATACATATTTGAATGTATTTAGAAAAATAAACAAATAGGGGTTCCGCGCAC
ATTTCCCCGAAAAGTGCCACCTGACGTCTAAGAAACCATTATTATCATGACATTAACCTATAAAAATAGG
CGTATCACGAGGCCCTTTCGTCTCGCGCGTTTCGGTGATGACGGTGAAAACCTCTGACACATGCAGCTCC
CGGAGACGGTCACAGCTTGTCTGTAAGCGGATGCCGGGAGCAGACAAGCCCGTCAGGGCGCGTCAGCGGG
TGTTGGCGGGTGTCGGGGCTGGCTTAACTATGCGGCATCAGAGCAGATTGTACTGAGAGTGCACCATAAC
GCATTTAAGCATAAACACGCACTATGCCGTTCTTCTCATGTATATATATATACAGGCAACACGCAGATAT
AGGTGCGACGTGAACAGTGAGCTGTATGTGCGCAGCTCGCGTTGCATTTTCGGAAGCGCTCGTTTTCGGA
AACGCTTTGAAGTTCCTATTCCGAAGTTCCTATTCTCTAGCTAGAAAGTATAGGAACTTCAGAGCGCTTT
TGAAAACCAAAAGCGCTCTGAAGACGCACTTTCAAAAAACCAAAAACGCACCGGACTGTAACGAGCTACT
AAAATATTGCGAATACCGCTTCCACAAACATTGCTCAAAAGTATCTCTTTGCTATATATCTCTGTGCTAT
ATCCCTATATAACCTACCCATCCACCTTTCGCTCCTTGAACTTGCATCTAAACTCGACCTCTACATTTTT
TATGTTTATCTCTAGTATTACTCTTTAGACAAAAAAATTGTAGTAAGAACTATTCATAGAGTGAATCGAA
AACAATACGAAAATGTAAACATTTCCTATACGTAGTATATAGAGACAAAATAGAAGAAACCGTTCATAAT
TTTCTGACCAATGAAGAATCATCAACGCTATCACTTTCTGTTCACAAAGTATGCGCAATCCACATCGGTA
TAGAATATAATCGGGGATGCCTTTATCTTGAAAAAATGCACCCGCAGCTTCGCTAGTAATCAGTAAACGC
GGGAAGTGGAGTCAGGCTTTTTTTATGGAAGAGAAAATAGACACCAAAGTAGCCTTCTTCTAACCTTAAC
GGACCTACAGTGCAAAAAGTTATCAAGAGACTGCATTATAGAGCGCACAAAGGAGAAAAAAAGTAATCTA
AGATGCTTTGTTAGAAAAATAGCGCTCTCGGGATGCATTTTTGTAGAACAAAAAAGAAGTATAGATTCTT
TGTTGGTAAAATAGCGCTCTCGCGTTGCATTTCTGTTCTGTAAAAATGCAGCTCAGATTCTTTGTTTGAA
AAATTAGCGCTCTCGCGTTGCATTTTTGTTTTACAAAAATGAAGCACAGATTCTTCGTTGGTAAAATAGC
GCTTTCGCGTTGCATTTCTGTTCTGTAAAAATGCAGCTCAGATTCTTTGTTTGAAAAATTAGCGCTCTCG
CGTTGCATTTTTGTTCTACAAAATGAAGCACAGATGCTTCGTTGCTTGCATG
Features (pLannotate 1.2.2; 16 found; start..end, strand, type, name):
      1..397     +  promoter       ADH1 promoter: S. cerevisiae ADH1; promoter for alcohol dehydrogenase 1
    425..865     +  CDS            GAL4 DNA binding domain: DNA binding domain of the GAL4 transcriptional activator; Saccharomyces cerevisiae GAL4 (truncated)
    860..1564    +  CDS            GGA3 (fragment): GGA3_HUMAN - Also known as KIAA0154. Experimental evidence at protein level: Swiss-Prot protein existence level 1. Plays a role in protein sorting and trafficking between the trans-Golgi network (TGN) and endosomes. Mediates the ARF-dependent recruitment of clathrin to the TGN and binds ubiquitinated proteins and membrane cargo molecules with a cytosolic acidic cluster-dileucine (DXXLL) motif (PubMed:11301005). Mediates export of the GPCR receptor ADRA2B to the cell surface (PubMed:26811329). nvolved in BACE1 transport and sorting as well as regulation of BACE1 protein levels (PubMed:17553422,
   1601..1788    +  terminator     ADH1 terminator: S. cerevisiae ADH1; transcription terminator for the S. cerevisiae alcohol dehydrogenase 1 (ADH1) gene
   1841..2515    -  CDS            TRP1: phosphoribosylanthranilate isomerase, required for tryptophan biosynthesis; S. cerevisiae TRP1; yeast auxotrophic marker
   2516..2617    -  promoter       TRP1 promoter: S. cerevisiae TRP1
   2655..2671    -  protein_bind   lac operator: The lac repressor binds to the lac operator to inhibit transcription in E. coli. This inhibition can be relieved by adding lactose or isopropyl-β-D-thiogalactopyranoside (IPTG). lac repressor encoded by lacI
   2679..2709    -  promoter       lac promoter: promoter for the E. coli lac operon
   2724..2745    -  protein_bind   CAP binding site: CAP binding activates transcription in the presence of cAMP. E. coli catabolite activator protein
   2758..2850    -  CDS            lacI (fragment): lac repressor; lacI; The lac repressor binds to the lac operator to inhibit transcription in E. coli. This inhibition can be relieved by adding lactose or isopropyl-β-D-thiogalactopyranoside (IPTG).
   3033..3621    -  rep_origin     ori: high-copy-number ColE1/pMB1/pBR322/pUC origin of replication
   3792..4652    -  CDS            AmpR: β-lactamase; bla; confers resistance to ampicillin, carbenicillin, and related antibiotics
   4653..4757    -  promoter       AmpR promoter: bla
   4852..4887    +  CDS            rop (fragment): Rop protein, which maintains plasmids at low copy number; rop
   4989..5038    +  misc_feature   bom (fragment): basis of mobility region from pBR322
   5039..6203    +  rep_origin     2μ ori: yeast 2μ plasmid origin of replication
