[The description below was written by a language model from this plasmid's Addgene catalogue record and pLannotate feature annotations shown in this document.]
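Description:
pGBT9-GGA3-GAE is a yeast two-hybrid "bait" plasmid built on the pGBT9 backbone, an E. coli–yeast shuttle vector of about 6.2 kb. In bacteria it replicates from a ColE1/pUC-type origin and is selected through the β-lactamase (AmpR) gene. In Saccharomyces cerevisiae it is maintained episomally by the 2μ origin and selected by complementation of tryptophan auxotrophy with the TRP1 marker, which is driven by its own promoter. The feature table also shows residual backbone sequences, namely a lac promoter/operator with a CAP binding site and fragments of lacI, rop and bom. These have no evident role in the plasmid's intended use.

The expression cassette consists of the yeast ADH1 promoter, the coding sequence for the GAL4 DNA-binding domain, an in-frame fragment of human GGA3, and the ADH1 terminator. The roughly 0.7 kb insert was cloned between EcoRI and BamHI sites, with the BamHI site destroyed during cloning. It encodes residues 494–723 of GGA3, covering the GAE domain (the region similar to the γ-adaptin ear) plus part of the preceding hinge. GGA3 is a clathrin adaptor involved in protein sorting between the trans-Golgi network and endosomes.

The fusion protein carries the GAL4 DNA-binding domain at its N terminus and can bind GAL4-responsive reporter promoters, but it lacks an activation domain. Reporter expression therefore depends on interaction with a prey protein fused to an activation domain and supplied from a second plasmid. The construct is intended for two-hybrid assays to identify or map binding partners of the GGA3 GAE domain, and the associated study concerned GGA interactions with the Rabaptin-5–Rabex-5 complex.
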