Addgene plasmid #199176: pGBT9-GGA3-GAE
Purpose: Expression of GAL4 DNA-binding domain (BD)-GGA3-GAE domain fusion protein in yeast (yeast two-hybrid assays)
Depositing lab: Juan Bonifacino. Depositing organization: National Institute of Child Health and Human Development (NICHD). Publication: Divalent interaction of the GGAs with the Rabaptin-5-Rabex-5 complex. Mattera R, Arighi CN, Lodge R, Zerial M, Bonifacino JS. EMBO J. 2003 Jan 2;22(1):78-88. doi: 10.1093/emboj/cdg015. PubMed 12505986.
Backbone
  Vector backbone: pGBT9
  Backbone size w/o insert (bp): 5524
  Total vector size (bp): 6213
  Vector type: Yeast Expression
  Selectable markers: TRP1
Growth in bacteria
  Bacterial resistance: Ampicillin, 100 μg/mL
  Growth temperature: 37°C
  Growth strain: DH5alpha
  Copy number: Unknown
Gene/Insert
  Gene/Insert name: GGA3-GAE domain
  Species: H. sapiens (human)
  Insert size (bp): 693
  Entrez Gene: GGA3
  Promoter: ADH1
  Tag / fusion protein: GAL4-DNA binding domain fragment (N terminal on backbone)
  Cloning method: Restriction Enzyme; 5′ cloning site EcoRI (not destroyed); 3′ cloning site BamH1 (destroyed during cloning)
  Sequencing primers: 5′ GAL4 DNA binding domain forward; 3′ GAL4 DNA binding domain reverse
Terms and licenses: Academic/Nonprofit Terms; Industry Terms: Not Available to Industry
Depositor comments: GAE domain: similar to the γ-adaptin ear domain This GGA3-GAE domain construct comprises residues 494-723 of human GGA3 (includes part of the hinge domain)
How to cite: pGBT9-GGA3-GAE was a gift from Juan Bonifacino (Addgene plasmid # 199176 ; http://n2t.net/addgene:199176 ; RRID:Addgene_199176)
